>Addgene plasmid #225807 | pGLU_93 | addgene full sequence | sequence record 446975 | Addgene NGS Result
GTATCGCAGGTCTCACCATTACTAAATTTTCCTTAGGCAATGGGCAACTGTTCACTGTAATGTTCATTCT
CTCCCGCCTAGCTCGGCAGGTTTACCCTTTTCTGAACAGTATTAACTTAACGTGAACTCGACGGAACCTA
ACCCCAATCCCTTCCCTACAAGGGAAGGGGCTGAAAATCTATAATAACAGGTTGGATGATAAGTCCCCGG
TCTAGGGTCACGCGTAGGACGCGTCGAGTAGGGTGTTAGGGCGGTCACTAGGTACGTATGAGACCGTCAG
GCACGATCGAGCATGCTAGAAGGCTAGGTGGAGGCTCAGTGATGATAAGTCTGCGATGGTGGATGCATGT
GTCATGGTCATAGCTGTTTCCTGTGTGAAATTGTTATCCGCTCAGAGGGCACAATCCTATTCCGCGCTAT
CCGACAATCTCCAAGACATTAGGTGGAGTTCAGTTCGGCGTATGGCATATGTCGCTGGAAAGAACATGTG
AGCAAAAGGCCAGCAAAAGGCCAGGAACCGTAAAAAGGCCGCGTTGCTGGCGTTTTTCCATAGGCTCCGC
CCCCCTGACGAGCATCACAAAAATCGACGCTCAAGTCAGAGGTGGCGAAACCCGACAGGACTATAAAGAT
ACCAGGCGTTTCCCCCTGGAAGCTCCCTCGTGCGCTCTCCTGTTCCGACCCTGCCGCTTACCGGATACCT
GTCCGCCTTTCTCCCTTCGGGAAGCGTGGCGCTTTCTCATAGCTCACGCTGTAGGTATCTCAGTTCGGTG
TAGGTCGTTCGCTCCAAGCTGGGCTGTGTGCACGAACCCCCCGTTCAGCCCGACCGCTGCGCCTTATCCG
GTAACTATCGTCTTGAGTCCAACCCGGTAAGACACGACTTATCGCCACTGGCAGCAGCCACTGGTAACAG
GATTAGCAGAGCGAGGTATGTAGGCGGTGCTACAGAGTTCTTGAAGTGGTGGCCTAACTACGGCTACACT
AGAAGAACAGTATTTGGTATCTGCGCTCTGCTGAAGCCAGTTACCTTCGGAAAAAGAGTTGGTAGCTCTT
GATCCGGCAAACAAACCACCGCTGGTAGCGGTGGTTTTTTTGTTTGCAAGCAGCAGATTACGCGCAGAAA
AAAAGGATCTCAAGAAGATCCTTTGATCTTTTCTACGGGGTCTGACGCTCTATTCAACAAAGCCGCCGTC
CCGTCAAGTCAGCGTAAATGGGTAGGGGGCTTCAAATCGTCCCCCCATACGATATAAGTTGTTACTAGTG
CTTGGATTCTCACCAATAAAAAACGCCCGGCGGCAACCGAGCGTTCTGAACAAATCCAGATGGAGTTCTG
AGGTCATTACTGGATCTATCAACAGGAGTCCAAGCGAGCTCGATATCAAATTACGCCCCGCCCTGCCACT
CATCGCAGTACTGTTGTAATTCATTAAGCATTCTGCCGACATGGAAGCCATCACAAACGGCATGATGAAC
CTGAATCGCCAGCGGCATCAGCACCTTGTCGCCTTGCGTATAATATTTGCCCATGGTGAAAACGGGGGCG
AAGAAGTTGTCCATATTGGCCACGTTTAAATCAAAACTGGTGAAACTCACCCAGGGATTGGCTGAGACGA
AAAACATATTCTCAATAAACCCTTTAGGGAAATAGGCCAGGTTTTCACCGTAACACGCCACATCTTGCGA
ATATATGTGTAGAAACTGCCGGAAATCGTCGTGGTATTCACTCCAGAGCGATGAAAACGTTTCAGTTTGC
TCATGGAAAACGGTGTAACAAGGGTGAACACTATCCCATATCACCAGCTCACCGTCTTTCATTGCCATAC
GAAATTCCGGATGAGCATTCATCAGGCGGGCAAGAATGTGAATAAAGGCCGGATAAAACTTGTGCTTATT
TTTCTTTACGGTCTTTAAAAAGGCCGTAATATCCAGCTGAACGGTCTGGTTATAGGTACATTGAGCAACT
GACTGAAATGCCTCAAAATGTTCTTTACGATGCCATTGGGATATATCAACGGTGGTATATCCAGTGATTT
TTTTCTCCATTTTAGCTTCCTTAGCTCCTGAAAATCTCGATAACTCAAAAAATACGCCCGGTAGTGATCT
TATTTCATTATGGTGAAAGTTGGAACCTCTTACGTGCCGATCAACGTCTCATTGATACCTGAAACAAAAC
CCATCGTACGGCCAAGGAAGTCTCCAATAACTGTGATCCACCACAAGCGCCAGGGTTTTCCCAGTCACGA
CGTTGTAAAACGACGGCCAGTCATGCATAATCCGCACGCATCTGGAATAAGGAAGTGCCATTCCGCCTGA
CCT
Features (pLannotate 1.2.2; 6 found; start..end, strand, type, name):
    379..394     -  protein_bind   lac operator (fragment): The lac repressor binds to the lac operator to inhibit transcription in E. coli. This inhibition can be relieved by adding lactose or isopropyl-β-D-thiogalactopyranoside (IPTG). lac repressor encoded by lacI
    545..1133    -  rep_origin     ori: high-copy-number ColE1/pMB1/pBR322/pUC origin of replication
   1266..1360    -  terminator     lambda t0 terminator: transcription terminator from phage lambda
   1384..2040    -  CDS            cat: CAT_ECOLX - Experimental evidence at protein level: Swiss-Prot protein existence level 1. This enzyme is an effector of chloramphenicol resistance in bacteria. From Escherichia coli. This protein is used as a marker in many commonly used cloning vectors, such as pACYC184.
   2041..2143    -  promoter       cat promoter: promoter of the E. coli cat gene encoding chloramphenicol acetyltransferase
   2218..2261    -  CDS            lacZα (fragment): LacZα fragment of β-galactosidase; lacZ fragment
