[The description below was written by a language model from this plasmid's Addgene catalogue record and pLannotate feature annotations shown in this document.]
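Description:
pGLU_93 is a small (about 2.3 kb) high-copy synthetic-biology plasmid maintained in E. coli and deposited as a single member of a part library, recorded as RS421 library variant 13463. No named backbone is given. The annotated sequence shows a minimal cloning-vector scaffold: a ColE1/pMB1/pUC-type origin of replication for high-copy propagation, and a chloramphenicol acetyltransferase (cat) gene driven by its native cat promoter and followed by the phage lambda t0 terminator, which provides chloramphenicol selection. Short remnants of a lac operator and of lacZα are also detected. These are probably leftovers from a lacZα-based cloning site that the insert replaced, although the record does not say so.

The payload is listed as 13463_[Himar], with Anabaena variabilis ATCC 29413 given as the source species. The automated annotation assigns no feature to the insert itself, so the roughly 400 to 500 bp of unannotated sequence around the lac-derived fragments presumably contains it. Its nature (promoter, regulatory element or other part) is not stated. The bracketed "Himar" label and the associated work on a scalable transposon mutagenesis system for non-model bacteria suggest that this variant is a cyanobacterium-derived sequence intended for use with Himar mariner transposon components. However, no transposase gene, inverted repeats or conjugation elements are annotated on this plasmid. It is best regarded as a storage or donor clone for one library element, to be assembled into or tested within larger transposon delivery vectors, rather than as a functional mutagenesis vector in its own right.
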