Addgene plasmid #225807: pGLU_93
Purpose: RS421 library variant 13463
Depositing lab: Nili Ostrov. Depositing organization: Cultivarium, Convergent Research. Publication: A scalable transposon mutagenesis system for non-model bacteria. Gilbert C, Leung J, Crits-Christoph A, Kang SC, Esmurria A, Fenn K, Brumwell SL, Martin-Moldes Z, Mendler K, Barnum TP, Nguyen M-A, Lee HH, Ostrov N. bioRxiv 2025.12.22.696024 10.64898/2025.12.22.696024.
Backbone
  Vector backbone: N/A
  Vector type: Synthetic Biology
Growth in bacteria
  Bacterial resistance: Chloramphenicol, 25 μg/mL
  Growth temperature: 37°C
  Growth strain: DH5alpha
  Copy number: High Copy
Gene/Insert
  Gene/Insert name: 13463_[Himar]
  Species: Anabaena variabilis ATCC 29413
  Mutation: N/A
  Cloning method: Other
Terms and licenses: Academic/Nonprofit Terms; Industry Terms: Not Available to Industry
How to cite: pGLU_93 was a gift from Nili Ostrov (Addgene plasmid # 225807 ; http://n2t.net/addgene:225807 ; RRID:Addgene_225807)
